Addgene plasmid #160762: pLKO.1P POLE1_1
Purpose: Suppress POLE1
Depositing lab: Richard Possemato. Depositing organization: NYU Grossman School of Medicine. Publication: Hyperactive CDK2 Activity in Basal-like Breast Cancer Imposes a Genome Integrity Liability that Can Be Exploited by Targeting DNA Polymerase epsilon. Sviderskiy VO, Blumenberg L, Gorodetsky E, Karakousi TR, Hirsh N, Alvarez SW, Terzi EM, Kaparos E, Whiten GC, Ssebyala S, Tonzi P, Mir H, Neel BG, Huang TT, Adams S, Ruggles KV, Possemato R. Mol Cell. 2020 Oct 28. pii: S1097-2765(20)30723-1. doi: 10.1016/j.molcel.2020.10.016. PubMed 33152268.
Backbone
  Vector backbone: pLKO.1P
  Backbone manufacturer: The RNAi Consortium
  Backbone size w/o insert (bp): 7466
  Vector type: Lentiviral
  Selectable markers: Puromycin
Growth in bacteria
  Bacterial resistance: Ampicillin, 100 μg/mL
  Growth temperature: 37°C
  Growth strain: NEB Stable
  Copy number: High Copy
Gene/Insert
  Gene/Insert name: shPOLE1_1
  gRNA/shRNA sequence: GCAGTGGATTACTACTTTATT
  Species: H. sapiens (human)
  Cloning method: Restriction Enzyme; 5′ cloning site AgeI (unknown if destroyed); 3′ cloning site EcoRI (not destroyed)
  Sequencing primers: 5′ GCA TAT ACG ATA CAA GGC TGT TAG AG
Terms and licenses: Academic/Nonprofit Terms; Industry Terms: Not Available to Industry
How to cite: pLKO.1P POLE1_1 was a gift from Richard Possemato (Addgene plasmid # 160762 ; http://n2t.net/addgene:160762 ; RRID:Addgene_160762)
