[The description below was written by a language model from this plasmid's Addgene catalogue record and pLannotate feature annotations shown in this document.]
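Description:
pLKO.1P POLE1_1 is a lentiviral shRNA vector built on the pLKO.1P (pLKO.1-puro) backbone from The RNAi Consortium, designed to knock down human POLE1, which the associated publication ties to DNA polymerase epsilon. The short hairpin (shPOLE1_1) was cloned between the AgeI and EcoRI sites immediately downstream of the human U6 promoter, an RNA polymerase III promoter suited to producing short, defined hairpin transcripts that are processed by the cellular RNAi machinery. The hairpin itself is not annotated in the feature table, but it would lie in the short unannotated gap between the U6 promoter and the cPPT/CTS element. The sequenced record is 7,084 nt, somewhat smaller than the listed backbone size without insert. That would fit replacement of a stuffer fragment by the hairpin, although the record does not say so.

The viral portion follows a third-generation, self-inactivating design. An RSV promoter drives a truncated HIV-1 5' LTR, so the genomic RNA is made without Tat. It is followed by the Ψ packaging signal with a partial gag sequence, the Rev response element for Rev-dependent nuclear export, the cPPT/CTS, which promotes nuclear import of the viral genome, and a ΔU3 3' LTR that inactivates LTR promoter activity after integration. A human PGK promoter drives puromycin N-acetyltransferase, allowing selection of stably transduced mammalian cells. An SV40 poly(A) signal and an SV40 origin lie downstream of the 3' LTR. In bacteria the plasmid is maintained through a high-copy pUC-type origin and ampicillin resistance, and it also carries an f1 origin and leftover lac, T7 and T3 elements from the cloning backbone. The construct was used to study dependence on DNA polymerase epsilon in basal-like breast cancer.
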