Features (pLannotate 1.2.2; 25 found; start..end, strand, type, name):
      1..241     +  promoter       U6 promoter: RNA polymerase III promoter for human U6 snRNA
    346..463     +  misc_feature   cPPT/CTS: central polypurine tract and central termination sequence of HIV-1
    512..1022    +  promoter       hPGK promoter: human phosphoglycerate kinase 1 promoter
   1044..1643    +  CDS            PuroR: puromycin N-acetyltransferase; pac from Streptomyces alboniger; confers resistance to puromycin
   1686..1769    +  CDS            nef (fragment): NEF_HV1Z2 - Experimental evidence at protein level: Swiss-Prot protein existence level 1. Extracellular Nef protein targets CD4(+) T-lymphocytes for apoptosis by interacting with CXCR4 surface receptors. From Human immunodeficiency virus type 1 group M subtype D (isolate Z2/CDC-Z34) (HIV-1).
   1771..2004    +  LTR            3' LTR (ΔU3): self-inactivating 3' long terminal repeat (LTR) from HIV-1
   2076..2197    +  polyA_signal   SV40 poly(A) signal: SV40 polyadenylation signal
   2237..2372    +  rep_origin     SV40 ori: SV40 origin of replication
   2393..2411    -  promoter       T7 promoter: promoter for bacteriophage T7 RNA polymerase
   2419..2574    +  CDS            lacZα (fragment): LacZα fragment of β-galactosidase; lacZ fragment
   2579..3007    +  rep_origin     f1 ori (sequence partly withheld): f1 bacteriophage origin of replication; arrow indicates direction of (+) strand synthesis
   3060..3164    +  promoter       AmpR promoter: bla
   3165..4025    +  CDS            AmpR: β-lactamase; bla; confers resistance to ampicillin, carbenicillin, and related antibiotics
   4196..4784    +  rep_origin     ori: high-copy-number ColE1/pMB1/pBR322/pUC origin of replication
   4967..5059    +  CDS            lacI (fragment): lac repressor; lacI; The lac repressor binds to the lac operator to inhibit transcription in E. coli. This inhibition can be relieved by adding lactose or isopropyl-β-D-thiogalactopyranoside (IPTG).
   5072..5093    +  protein_bind   CAP binding site: CAP binding activates transcription in the presence of cAMP. E. coli catabolite activator protein
   5108..5138    +  promoter       lac promoter: promoter for the E. coli lac operon
   5146..5162    +  protein_bind   lac operator: The lac repressor binds to the lac operator to inhibit transcription in E. coli. This inhibition can be relieved by adding lactose or isopropyl-β-D-thiogalactopyranoside (IPTG). lac repressor encoded by lacI
   5207..5225    +  promoter       T3 promoter: promoter for bacteriophage T3 RNA polymerase
   5253..5479    +  promoter       RSV promoter: Rous sarcoma virus enhancer/promoter
   5480..5660    +  LTR            5' LTR (truncated): truncated 5' long terminal repeat (LTR) from HIV-1
   5707..5832    +  misc_feature   HIV-1 Ψ: packaging signal of human immunodeficiency virus type 1
   5816..6179    +  CDS            HIV-1 gag (fragment): gag protein from human immunodeficiency virus 1; gag
   6325..6558    +  misc_feature   RRE: The Rev response element (RRE) of HIV-1 allows for Rev-dependent mRNA export from the nucleus to the cytoplasm.
   6935..7035    +  CDS            Rev (fragment): human immunodeficiency virus 1 (HIV-1) Rev protein; rev; enhances nuclear export of unspliced and incompletely spliced viral mRNAs
>Addgene plasmid #160762 | pLKO.1P POLE1_1 | addgene full sequence | sequence record 315535 | Addgene NGS Result
GAGGGCCTATTTCCCATGATTCCTTCATATTTGCATATACGATACAAGGCTGTTAGAGAGATAATTGGAA
TTAATTTGACTGTAAACACAAAGATATTAGTACAAAATACGTGACGTAGAAAGTAATAATTTCTTGGGTA
GTTTGCAGTTTTAAAATTATGTTTTAAAATGGACTATCATATGCTTACCGTAACTTGAAAGTATTTCGAT
TTCTTGGCTTTATATATCTTGTGGAAAGGACGAAACACCGGGCAGTGGATTACTACTTTATTCTCGAGAA
TAAAGTAGTAATCCACTGCTTTTTGAATTCTCGACCTCGAGACAAATGGCAGTATTCATCCACAATTTTA
AAAGAAAAGGGGGGATTGGGGGGTACAGTGCAGGGGAAAGAATAGTAGACATAATAGCAACAGACATACA
AACTAAAGAATTACAAAAACAAATTACAAAAATTCAAAATTTTCGGGTTTATTACAGGGACAGCAGAGAT
CCACTTTGGCCGCGGCTCGAGGGGGTTGGGGTTGCGCCTTTTCCAAGGCAGCCCTGGGTTTGCGCAGGGA
CGCGGCTGCTCTGGGCGTGGTTCCGGGAAACGCAGCGGCGCCGACCCTGGGTCTCGCACATTCTTCACGT
CCGTTCGCAGCGTCACCCGGATCTTCGCCGCTACCCTTGTGGGCCCCCCGGCGACGCTTCCTGCTCCGCC
CCTAAGTCGGGAAGGTTCCTTGCGGTTCGCGGCGTGCCGGACGTGACAAACGGAAGCCGCACGTCTCACT
AGTACCCTCGCAGACGGACAGCGCCAGGGAGCAATGGCAGCGCGCCGACCGCGATGGGCTGTGGCCAATA
GCGGCTGCTCAGCAGGGCGCGCCGAGAGCAGCGGCCGGGAAGGGGCGGTGCGGGAGGCGGGGTGTGGGGC
GGTAGTGTGGGCCCTGTTCCTGCCCGCGCGGTGTTCCGCATTCTGCAAGCCTCCGGAGCGCACGTCGGCA
GTCGGCTCCCTCGTTGACCGAATCACCGACCTCTCTCCCCAGGGGGATCCACCGGAGCTTACCATGACCG
AGTACAAGCCCACGGTGCGCCTCGCCACCCGCGACGACGTCCCCAGGGCCGTACGCACCCTCGCCGCCGC
GTTCGCCGACTACCCCGCCACGCGCCACACCGTCGATCCGGACCGCCACATCGAGCGGGTCACCGAGCTG
CAAGAACTCTTCCTCACGCGCGTCGGGCTCGACATCGGCAAGGTGTGGGTCGCGGACGACGGCGCCGCGG
TGGCGGTCTGGACCACGCCGGAGAGCGTCGAAGCGGGGGCGGTGTTCGCCGAGATCGGCCCGCGCATGGC
CGAGTTGAGCGGTTCCCGGCTGGCCGCGCAGCAACAGATGGAAGGCCTCCTGGCGCCGCACCGGCCCAAG
GAGCCCGCGTGGTTCCTGGCCACCGTCGGCGTCTCGCCCGACCACCAGGGCAAGGGTCTGGGCAGCGCCG
TCGTGCTCCCCGGAGTGGAGGCGGCCGAGCGCGCCGGGGTGCCCGCCTTCCTGGAGACCTCCGCGCCCCG
CAACCTCCCCTTCTACGAGCGGCTCGGCTTCACCGTCACCGCCGACGTCGAGGTGCCCGAAGGACCGCGC
ACCTGGTGCATGACCCGCAAGCCCGGTGCCTGACGCCCGCCCCACGACCCGCAGCGCCCGACCGAAAGGA
GCGCACGACCCCATGCATCGGTACCTTTAAGACCAATGACTTACAAGGCAGCTGTAGATCTTAGCCACTT
TTTAAAAGAAAAGGGGGGACTGGAAGGGCTAATTCACTCCCAACGAAGACAAGATCTGCTTTTTGCTTGT
ACTGGGTCTCTCTGGTTAGACCAGATCTGAGCCTGGGAGCTCTCTGGCTAACTAGGGAACCCACTGCTTA
AGCCTCAATAAAGCTTGCCTTGAGTGCTTCAAGTAGTGTGTGCCCGTCTGTTGTGTGACTCTGGTAACTA
GAGATCCCTCAGACCCTTTTAGTCAGTGTGGAAAATCTCTAGCAGTAGTAGTTCATGTCATCTTATTATT
CAGTATTTATAACTTGCAAAGAAATGAATATCAGAGAGTGAGAGGAACTTGTTTATTGCAGCTTATAATG
GTTACAAATAAAGCAATAGCATCACAAATTTCACAAATAAAGCATTTTTTTCACTGCATTCTAGTTGTGG
TTTGTCCAAACTCATCAATGTATCTTATCATGTCTGGCTCTAGCTATCCCGCCCCTAACTCCGCCCATCC
CGCCCCTAACTCCGCCCAGTTCCGCCCATTCTCCGCCCCATGGCTGACTAATTTTTTTTATTTATGCAGA
GGCCGAGGCCGCCTCGGCCTCTGAGCTATTCCAGAAGTAGTGAGGAGGCTTTTTTGGAGGCCTAGGGACG
TACCCAATTCGCCCTATAGTGAGTCGTATTACGCGCGCTCACTGGCCGTCGTTTTACAACGTCGTGACTG
GGAAAACCCTGGCGTTACCCAACTTAATCGCCTTGCAGCACATCCCCCTTTCGCCAGCTGGCGTAATAGC
GAAGAGGCCCGCACCGATCGCCCTTCCCAACAGTTGCGCAGCCTGAATGGCGAATGGG
[124 nt withheld, positions 2579-2702]
C
[91 nt withheld, positions 2704-2794]
A
[49 nt withheld, positions 2796-2844]
CCTTTGACGTTGGAGTCCACGTTCTTT
[37 nt withheld, positions 2872-2908]
ACCCTATCTCGGTCTATTCTTTTGATTTATAAGGGATTTTGCCGATTTCGGCCTATTGGTTAAAAAATGA
GCTGATTTAACAAAAATTTAACGCGAATTTTAACAAAATATTAACGCTTACAATTTAGGTGGCACTTTTC
GGGGAAATGTGCGCGGAACCCCTATTTGTTTATTTTTCTAAATACATTCAAATATGTATCCGCTCATGAG
ACAATAACCCTGATAAATGCTTCAATAATATTGAAAAAGGAAGAGTATGAGTATTCAACATTTCCGTGTC
GCCCTTATTCCCTTTTTTGCGGCATTTTGCCTTCCTGTTTTTGCTCACCCAGAAACGCTGGTGAAAGTAA
AAGATGCTGAAGATCAGTTGGGTGCACGAGTGGGTTACATCGAACTGGATCTCAACAGCGGTAAGATCCT
TGAGAGTTTTCGCCCCGAAGAACGTTTTCCAATGATGAGCACTTTTAAAGTTCTGCTATGTGGCGCGGTA
TTATCCCGTATTGACGCCGGGCAAGAGCAACTCGGTCGCCGCATACACTATTCTCAGAATGACTTGGTTG
AGTACTCACCAGTCACAGAAAAGCATCTTACGGATGGCATGACAGTAAGAGAATTATGCAGTGCTGCCAT
AACCATGAGTGATAACACTGCGGCCAACTTACTTCTGACAACGATCGGAGGACCGAAGGAGCTAACCGCT
TTTTTGCACAACATGGGGGATCATGTAACTCGCCTTGATCGTTGGGAACCGGAGCTGAATGAAGCCATAC
CAAACGACGAGCGTGACACCACGATGCCTGTAGCAATGGCAACAACGTTGCGCAAACTATTAACTGGCGA
ACTACTTACTCTAGCTTCCCGGCAACAATTAATAGACTGGATGGAGGCGGATAAAGTTGCAGGACCACTT
CTGCGCTCGGCCCTTCCGGCTGGCTGGTTTATTGCTGATAAATCTGGAGCCGGTGAGCGTGGGTCTCGCG
GTATCATTGCAGCACTGGGGCCAGATGGTAAGCCCTCCCGTATCGTAGTTATCTACACGACGGGGAGTCA
GGCAACTATGGATGAACGAAATAGACAGATCGCTGAGATAGGTGCCTCACTGATTAAGCATTGGTAACTG
TCAGACCAAGTTTACTCATATATACTTTAGATTGATTTAAAACTTCATTTTTAATTTAAAAGGATCTAGG
TGAAGATCCTTTTTGATAATCTCATGACCAAAATCCCTTAACGTGAGTTTTCGTTCCACTGAGCGTCAGA
CCCCGTAGAAAAGATCAAAGGATCTTCTTGAGATCCTTTTTTTCTGCGCGTAATCTGCTGCTTGCAAACA
AAAAAACCACCGCTACCAGCGGTGGTTTGTTTGCCGGATCAAGAGCTACCAACTCTTTTTCCGAAGGTAA
CTGGCTTCAGCAGAGCGCAGATACCAAATACTGTTCTTCTAGTGTAGCCGTAGTTAGGCCACCACTTCAA
GAACTCTGTAGCACCGCCTACATACCTCGCTCTGCTAATCCTGTTACCAGTGGCTGCTGCCAGTGGCGAT
AAGTCGTGTCTTACCGGGTTGGACTCAAGACGATAGTTACCGGATAAGGCGCAGCGGTCGGGCTGAACGG
GGGGTTCGTGCACACAGCCCAGCTTGGAGCGAACGACCTACACCGAACTGAGATACCTACAGCGTGAGCT
ATGAGAAAGCGCCACGCTTCCCGAAGGGAGAAAGGCGGACAGGTATCCGGTAAGCGGCAGGGTCGGAACA
GGAGAGCGCACGAGGGAGCTTCCAGGGGGAAACGCCTGGTATCTTTATAGTCCTGTCGGGTTTCGCCACC
TCTGACTTGAGCGTCGATTTTTGTGATGCTCGTCAGGGGGGCGGAGCCTATGGAAAAACGCCAGCAACGC
GGCCTTTTTACGGTTCCTGGCCTTTTGCTGGCCTTTTGCTCACATGTTCTTTCCTGCGTTATCCCCTGAT
TCTGTGGATAACCGTATTACCGCCTTTGAGTGAGCTGATACCGCTCGCCGCAGCCGAACGACCGAGCGCA
GCGAGTCAGTGAGCGAGGAAGCGGAAGAGCGCCCAATACGCAAACCGCCTCTCCCCGCGCGTTGGCCGAT
TCATTAATGCAGCTGGCACGACAGGTTTCCCGACTGGAAAGCGGGCAGTGAGCGCAACGCAATTAATGTG
AGTTAGCTCACTCATTAGGCACCCCAGGCTTTACACTTTATGCTTCCGGCTCGTATGTTGTGTGGAATTG
TGAGCGGATAACAATTTCACACAGGAAACAGCTATGACCATGATTACGCCAAGCGCGCAATTAACCCTCA
CTAAAGGGAACAAAAGCTGGAGCTGCAAGCTTAATGTAGTCTTATGCAATACTCTTGTAGTCTTGCAACA
TGGTAACGATGAGTTAGCAACATGCCTTACAAGGAGAGAAAAAGCACCGTGCATGCCGATTGGTGGAAGT
AAGGTGGTACGATCGTGCCTTATTAGGAAGGCAACAGACGGGTCTGACATGGATTGGACGAACCACTGAA
TTGCCGCATTGCAGAGATATTGTATTTAAGTGCCTAGCTCGATACATAAACGGGTCTCTCTGGTTAGACC
AGATCTGAGCCTGGGAGCTCTCTGGCTAACTAGGGAACCCACTGCTTAAGCCTCAATAAAGCTTGCCTTG
AGTGCTTCAAGTAGTGTGTGCCCGTCTGTTGTGTGACTCTGGTAACTAGAGATCCCTCAGACCCTTTTAG
TCAGTGTGGAAAATCTCTAGCAGTGGCGCCCGAACAGGGACTTGAAAGCGAAAGGGAAACCAGAGGAGCT
CTCTCGACGCAGGACTCGGCTTGCTGAAGCGCGCACGGCAAGAGGCGAGGGGCGGCGACTGGTGAGTACG
CCAAAAATTTTGACTAGCGGAGGCTAGAAGGAGAGAGATGGGTGCGAGAGCGTCAGTATTAAGCGGGGGA
GAATTAGATCGCGATGGGAAAAAATTCGGTTAAGGCCAGGGGGAAAGAAAAAATATAAATTAAAACATAT
AGTATGGGCAAGCAGGGAGCTAGAACGATTCGCAGTTAATCCTGGCCTGTTAGAAACATCAGAAGGCTGT
AGACAAATACTGGGACAGCTACAACCATCCCTTCAGACAGGATCAGAAGAACTTAGATCATTATATAATA
CAGTAGCAACCCTCTATTGTGTGCATCAAAGGATAGAGATAAAAGACACCAAGGAAGCTTTAGACAAGAT
AGAGGAAGAGCAAAACAAAAGTAAGACCACCGCACAGCAAGCGGCCGCTGATCTTCAGACCTGGAGGAGG
AGATATGAGGGACAATTGGAGAAGTGAATTATATAAATATAAAGTAGTAAAAATTGAACCATTAGGAGTA
GCACCCACCAAGGCAAAGAGAAGAGTGGTGCAGAGAGAAAAAAGAGCAGTGGGAATAGGAGCTTTGTTCC
TTGGGTTCTTGGGAGCAGCAGGAAGCACTATGGGCGCAGCGTCAATGACGCTGACGGTACAGGCCAGACA
ATTATTGTCTGGTATAGTGCAGCAGCAGAACAATTTGCTGAGGGCTATTGAGGCGCAACAGCATCTGTTG
CAACTCACAGTCTGGGGCATCAAGCAGCTCCAGGCAAGAATCCTGGCTGTGGAAAGATACCTAAAGGATC
AACAGCTCCTGGGGATTTGGGGTTGCTCTGGAAAACTCATTTGCACCACTGCTGTGCCTTGGAATGCTAG
TTGGAGTAATAAATCTCTGGAACAGATTTGGAATCACACGACCTGGATGGAGTGGGACAGAGAAATTAAC
AATTACACAAGCTTAATACACTCCTTAATTGAAGAATCGCAAAACCAGCAAGAAAAGAATGAACAAGAAT
TATTGGAATTAGATAAATGGGCAAGTTTGTGGAATTGGTTTAACATAACAAATTGGCTGTGGTATATAAA
ATTATTCATAATGATAGTAGGAGGCTTGGTAGGTTTAAGAATAGTTTTTGCTGTACTTTCTATAGTGAAT
AGAGTTAGGCAGGGATATTCACCATTATCGTTTCAGACCCACCTCCCAACCCCGAGGGGACCCGACAGGC
CCGAAGGAATAGAAGAAGAAGGTGGAGAGAGAGACAGAGACAGATCCATTCGATTAGTGAACGGATCTCG
ACGGTATCGATCACGAGACTAGCCTCGAGCGGCCGCCCCCTTCACC
